>Addgene plasmid #239415 | pLifeact-mScarlet3-H (mYongHong) | addgene full sequence | sequence record 481796 | Addgene NGS Result
AGTACGCCCCCTATTGACGTCAATGACGGTAAATGGCCCGCCTGGCATTATGCCCAGTACATGACCTTAT
GGGACTTTCCTACTTGGCAGTACATCTACGTATTAGTCATCGCTATTACCATGGTGATGCGGTTTTGGCA
GTACATCAATGGGCGTGGATAGCGGTTTGACTCACGGGGATTTCCAAGTCTCCACCCCATTGACGTCAAT
GGGAGTTTGTTTTGGCACCAAAATCAACGGGACTTTCCAAAATGTCGTAACAACTCCGCCCCATTGACGC
AAATGGGCGGTAGGCGTGTACGGTGGGAGGTCTATATAAGCAGAGCTGGTTTAGTGAACCGTCAGATCCG
CTAGCGCTACCGGACTCAGATCTCGAGCTCAAGCTTCGAATTCCCACCATGGGTGTCGCAGATTTGATCA
AGAAATTCGAAAGCATCTCAAAGGAAGAACGGGATCCACCGGTCGCCACCATGGATAGCACCGAGGCAGT
GATCAAGGAGTTCATGCGGTTCAAGGTGCACATGGAGGGCTCCATGAACGGCCACGAGTTCGAGATCGAG
GGCGAGGGCGAGGGCCGCCCCTACGAGGGCACCCAGACCGCCAAGCTGAGGGTGACCAAGGGTGGCCCCC
TGCCCTTCTCCTGGGACATCCTGTCCCCTCAGTTCATGTACGGCTCCAGGGCCTTCACGAAGCACCCCGC
CGACATCCCCGACTACTGGAAGCAGTCCTTCCCCGAGGGCTTCAAGTGGGAGCGCGTGATGAACTTCGAG
GACGGCGGCGCCGTGTCCGTGGCCCAGGACACCTCCCTGGAGGACGGCACCCTGATCTACAAGGTGAAGC
TCCGCGGCACCAACTTCCCTCCTGACGGCCCCGTAATGCAGAAGAAGACAATGGGCTGGGAAGCATCCAC
CGAGCGGTTGTACCCCGAGGACGTCGTGCTGAAGGGCGACATTAAGCATGCCCTGCGCCTGAAGGACGGC
GGCCGGTACCTGGCGGACTTCAAGACCACCTACAGGGCCAAGAAGCCCGTGCAGATGCCCGGCGCCTTCA
ACATCGACCGCAAGTTGGACATCACATCCCACAACGAGGACTACACCGTGGTGGAACAGTACGAACGCTC
CGTGGCCCGCCACTCCACCGGCGGCTCCGGTGGCTCCTAAAGCGGCCGCGACTCTAGATCATAATCAGCC
ATACCACATTTGTAGAGGTTTTACTTGCTTTAAAAAACCTCCCACACCTCCCCCTGAACCTGAAACATAA
AATGAATGCAATTGTTGTTGTTAACTTGTTTATTGCAGCTTATAATGGTTACAAATAAAGCAATAGCATC
ACAAATTTCACAAATAAAGCATTTTTTTCACTGCATTCTAGTTGTGGTTTGTCCAAACTCATCAATGTAT
CTTAAGGCGTAAATTGTAAGCGTTAATATTTTGTTAAAATTCGCGTTAAATTTTTGTTAAATCAGCTCAT
TTTTTAACCAATAGGCCGAAATCGGCAAAATCCCTTATAAATCAAAAGAATAGACCGAGATAGGGT
[37 nt withheld, positions 1537-1573]
AAAGAACGTGGACTCCAACGTCAAAGG
[49 nt withheld, positions 1601-1649]
T
[91 nt withheld, positions 1651-1741]
G
[124 nt withheld, positions 1743-1866]
CAGGTGGCACTTTTCGGGGAAATGTGCGCGGAACCCCTATTTGTTTATTTTTCTAAATACATTCAAATAT
GTATCCGCTCATGAGACAATAACCCTGATAAATGCTTCAATAATATTGAAAAAGGAAGAGTCCTGAGGCG
GAAAGAACCAGCTGTGGAATGTGTGTCAGTTAGGGTGTGGAAAGTCCCCAGGCTCCCCAGCAGGCAGAAG
TATGCAAAGCATGCATCTCAATTAGTCAGCAACCAGGTGTGGAAAGTCCCCAGGCTCCCCAGCAGGCAGA
AGTATGCAAAGCATGCATCTCAATTAGTCAGCAACCATAGTCCCGCCCCTAACTCCGCCCATCCCGCCCC
TAACTCCGCCCAGTTCCGCCCATTCTCCGCCCCATGGCTGACTAATTTTTTTTATTTATGCAGAGGCCGA
GGCCGCCTCGGCCTCTGAGCTATTCCAGAAGTAGTGAGGAGGCTTTTTTGGAGGCCTAGGCTTTTGCAAA
GATCGATCAAGAGACAGGATGAGGATCGTTTCGCATGATTGAACAAGATGGATTGCACGCAGGTTCTCCG
GCCGCTTGGGTGGAGAGGCTATTCGGCTATGACTGGGCACAACAGACAATCGGCTGCTCTGATGCCGCCG
TGTTCCGGCTGTCAGCGCAGGGGCGCCCGGTTCTTTTTGTCAAGACCGACCTGTCCGGTGCCCTGAATGA
ACTGCAAGACGAGGCAGCGCGGCTATCGTGGCTGGCCACGACGGGCGTTCCTTGCGCAGCTGTGCTCGAC
GTTGTCACTGAAGCGGGAAGGGACTGGCTGCTATTGGGCGAAGTGCCGGGGCAGGATCTCCTGTCATCTC
ACCTTGCTCCTGCCGAGAAAGTATCCATCATGGCTGATGCAATGCGGCGGCTGCATACGCTTGATCCGGC
TACCTGCCCATTCGACCACCAAGCGAAACATCGCATCGAGCGAGCACGTACTCGGATGGAAGCCGGTCTT
GTCGATCAGGATGATCTGGACGAAGAGCATCAGGGGCTCGCGCCAGCCGAACTGTTCGCCAGGCTCAAGG
CGAGCATGCCCGACGGCGAGGATCTCGTCGTGACCCATGGCGATGCCTGCTTGCCGAATATCATGGTGGA
AAATGGCCGCTTTTCTGGATTCATCGACTGTGGCCGGCTGGGTGTGGCGGACCGCTATCAGGACATAGCG
TTGGCTACCCGTGATATTGCTGAAGAGCTTGGCGGCGAATGGGCTGACCGCTTCCTCGTGCTTTACGGTA
TCGCCGCTCCCGATTCGCAGCGCATCGCCTTCTATCGCCTTCTTGACGAGTTCTTCTGAGCGGGACTCTG
GGGTTCGAAATGACCGACCAAGCGACGCCCAACCTGCCATCACGAGATTTCGATTCCACCGCCGCCTTCT
ATGAAAGGTTGGGCTTCGGAATCGTTTTCCGGGACGCCGGCTGGATGATCCTCCAGCGCGGGGATCTCAT
GCTGGAGTTCTTCGCCCACCCTAGGGGGAGGCTAACTGAAACACGGAAGGAGACAATACCGGAAGGAACC
CGCGCTATGACGGCAATAAAAAGACAGAATAAAACGCACGGTGTTGGGTCGTTTGTTCATAAACGCGGGG
TTCGGTCCCAGGGCTGGCACTCTGTCGATACCCCACCGAGACCCCATTGGGGCCAATACGCCCGCGTTTC
TTCCTTTTCCCCACCCCACCCCCCAAGTTCGGGTGAAGGCCCAGGGCTCGCAGCCAACGTCGGGGCGGCA
GGCCCTGCCATAGCCTCAGGTTACTCATATATACTTTAGATTGATTTAAAACTTCATTTTTAATTTAAAA
GGATCTAGGTGAAGATCCTTTTTGATAATCTCATGACCAAAATCCCTTAACGTGAGTTTTCGTTCCACTG
AGCGTCAGACCCCGTAGAAAAGATCAAAGGATCTTCTTGAGATCCTTTTTTTCTGCGCGTAATCTGCTGC
TTGCAAACAAAAAAACCACCGCTACCAGCGGTGGTTTGTTTGCCGGATCAAGAGCTACCAACTCTTTTTC
CGAAGGTAACTGGCTTCAGCAGAGCGCAGATACCAAATACTGTTCTTCTAGTGTAGCCGTAGTTAGGCCA
CCACTTCAAGAACTCTGTAGCACCGCCTACATACCTCGCTCTGCTAATCCTGTTACCAGTGGCTGCTGCC
AGTGGCGATAAGTCGTGTCTTACCGGGTTGGACTCAAGACGATAGTTACCGGATAAGGCGCAGCGGTCGG
GCTGAACGGGGGGTTCGTGCACACAGCCCAGCTTGGAGCGAACGACCTACACCGAACTGAGATACCTACA
GCGTGAGCTATGAGAAAGCGCCACGCTTCCCGAAGGGAGAAAGGCGGACAGGTATCCGGTAAGCGGCAGG
GTCGGAACAGGAGAGCGCACGAGGGAGCTTCCAGGGGGAAACGCCTGGTATCTTTATAGTCCTGTCGGGT
TTCGCCACCTCTGACTTGAGCGTCGATTTTTGTGATGCTCGTCAGGGGGGCGGAGCCTATGGAAAAACGC
CAGCAACGCGGCCTTTTTACGGTTCCTGGCCTTTTGCTGGCCTTTTGCTCACATGTTCTTTCCTGCGTTA
TCCCCTGATTCTGTGGATAACCGTATTACCGCCATGCATTAGTTATTAATAGTAATCAATTACGGGGTCA
TTAGTTCATAGCCCATATATGGAGTTCCGCGTTACATAACTTACGGTAAATGGCCCGCCTGGCTGACCGC
CCAACGACCCCCGCCCATTGACGTCAATAATGACGTATGTTCCCATAGTAACGCCAATAGGGACTTTCCA
TTGACGTCAATGGGTGGAGTATTTACGGTAAACTGCCCACTTGGCAGTACATCAAGTGTATCATATGCCA
Features (pLannotate 1.2.2; 15 found; start..end, strand, type, name):
    124..327     +  promoter       CMV promoter: human cytomegalovirus (CMV) immediate early promoter
    350..393     +  misc_feature   MCS (fragment): multiple cloning site
    399..449     +  CDS            Lifeact: peptide that binds filamentous actin (Riedl et al., 2008) first 17 amino acids of budding yeast Abp140
    471..1141    +  CDS            mScarlet-2I (fragment): mScarlet-I derivative in which the N- and C-termini have been modified to reduce cytotoxicity (Valbuena et al., 2020) preserves the original mammalian codon optimization
   1177..1260    +  CDS            large T antigen (fragment): large T antigen from SV40 (simian virus 40)
   1283..1404    +  polyA_signal   SV40 poly(A) signal: SV40 polyadenylation signal
   1438..1866    -  rep_origin     f1 ori (sequence partly withheld): f1 bacteriophage origin of replication; arrow indicates direction of (+) strand synthesis
   1893..1997    +  promoter       AmpR promoter: bla
   1999..2356    +  promoter       SV40 promoter: SV40 enhancer and early promoter
   2391..3185    +  CDS            NeoR/KanR: aminoglycoside phosphotransferase from Tn5; aph(3')-II (or nptII); confers resistance to neomycin, kanamycin, and G418 (Geneticin®)
   3206..3358    +  CDS            ble (fragment): BLE_KLEPN - Experimental evidence at protein level: Swiss-Prot protein existence level 1. Binding protein with a strong affinity to the bleomycin family of antibiotics. Binds to CL990; an antimitotic-antibiotic compound. From Klebsiella pneumoniae.
   3417..3464    +  polyA_signal   HSV TK poly(A) signal: herpes simplex virus thymidine kinase polyadenylation signal (Cole and Stacy, 1985)
   3555..3571    -  polyA_signal   bGH poly(A) signal (fragment): bovine growth hormone polyadenylation signal
   3793..4381    +  rep_origin     ori: high-copy-number ColE1/pMB1/pBR322/pUC origin of replication
   4556..123     +  enhancer       CMV enhancer (across the origin): human cytomegalovirus immediate early enhancer
