[The description below was written by a language model from this plasmid's Addgene catalogue record and pLannotate feature annotations shown in this document.]
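Description:
pLifeact-mScarlet3-H (mYongHong) is a 4.7 kb mammalian expression plasmid built on a pN1-type backbone, designed to label filamentous actin in living cells with a red fluorescent protein. It is propagated in E. coli at high copy from a ColE1/pUC-type origin and selected with kanamycin. Resistance comes from a Tn5 NeoR/KanR (aminoglycoside phosphotransferase) gene placed behind tandem promoters. The bacterial bla promoter drives it in E. coli, while the SV40 enhancer/early promoter, together with an HSV TK polyadenylation signal, allows G418 selection of transfected mammalian cells. An f1 origin is also present, a standard element for single-stranded DNA production.

The expression cassette uses the human CMV immediate-early enhancer and promoter, followed by a remnant of the multiple cloning site and a synthetic fusion open reading frame. Lifeact, the 17-residue actin-binding peptide from budding yeast Abp140, sits at the N-terminus and is joined through a short linker to mScarlet3-H. This is mScarlet3 carrying the M163H substitution, also named mYongHong. The automated annotation labels this reading frame as a fragment of an mScarlet-I derivative, which reflects sequence similarity within the mScarlet family rather than the actual identity given in the catalogue entry. Transcripts are terminated by the SV40 poly(A) signal. The short large T antigen, ble and bGH poly(A) fragments in the feature table appear to be backbone remnants or annotation hits, not functional parts.

The associated publication describes a highly stable monomeric red fluorescent protein for advanced microscopy. This plasmid is therefore suited to transient or stable expression for imaging the actin cytoskeleton and for assessing how the mScarlet3-H tag performs as a fusion partner.
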