Addgene plasmid #239415: pLifeact-mScarlet3-H (mYongHong)
Depositing lab: Zhifei Fu. Publication: A highly stable monomeric red fluorescent protein for advanced microscopy. Xiong H, Chang Q, Ding J, Wang S, Zhang W, Li Y, Wu Y, Lin P, Yang C, Liu M, Fang G, Yang Y, Xie J, Qi D, Jiang T, Fu W, Hu F, Chen Y, Yue R, Li Y, Cui Y, Li M, Fan S, Yang Y, Xu Y, Li D, Zhang F, Zhao H, Wu C, Zheng Q, Piatkevich KD, Fu Z. Nat Methods. 2025 Apr 17. doi: 10.1038/s41592-025-02676-5. PubMed 40247125.
Backbone
  Vector backbone: pN1
  Vector type: Mammalian Expression
Growth in bacteria
  Bacterial resistance: Kanamycin, 50 μg/mL
  Growth temperature: 37°C
  Growth strain: DH5alpha
  Copy number: High Copy
Gene/Insert
  Gene/Insert name: Lifeact-mScarlet3-H (alt name: Lifeact-mYongHong)
  Species: Synthetic
  Mutation: M163H in mScarlet3
  Promoter: CMV
  Cloning method: Restriction Enzyme; 5′ cloning site unknown (unknown if destroyed)
Terms and licenses: Academic/Nonprofit Terms; Industry Terms: Not Available to Industry
How to cite: pLifeact-mScarlet3-H (mYongHong) was a gift from Zhifei Fu (Addgene plasmid # 239415 ; http://n2t.net/addgene:239415 ; RRID:Addgene_239415)
